>Addgene plasmid #231906 | Const.2 EGFP-P2A-dTomato-PS9 | addgene full sequence | sequence record 462173 | Addgene NGS Result
TGCTCTGATGCCGCATAGTTAAGCCAGTATCTGCTCCCTGCTTGTGTGTTGGAGGTCGCTGAGTAGTGCG
CGAGCAAAATTTAAGCTACAACAAGGCAAGGCTTGACCGACAATTGCATGAAGAATCTGCTTAGGGTTAG
GCGTTTTGCGCTGCTTCGCGATGTACGGGCCAGATATACGCGTTGACATTGATTATTGACTAGTTATTAA
TAGTAATCAATTACGGGGTCATTAGTTCATAGCCCATATATGGAGTTCCGCGTTACATAACTTACGGTAA
ATGGCCCGCCTGGCTGACCGCCCAACGACCCCCGCCCATTGACGTCAATAATGACGTATGTTCCCATAGT
AACGCCAATAGGGACTTTCCATTGACGTCAATGGGTGGAGTATTTACGGTAAACTGCCCACTTGGCAGTA
CATCAAGTGTATCATATGCCAAGTACGCCCCCTATTGACGTCAATGACGGTAAATGGCCCGCCTGGCATT
ATGCCCAGTACATGACCTTATGGGACTTTCCTACTTGGCAGTACATCTACGTATTAGTCATCGCTATTAC
CATGGTGATGCGGTTTTGGCAGTACATCAATGGGCGTGGATAGCGGTTTGACTCACGGGGATTTCCAAGT
CTCCACCCCATTGACGTCAATGGGAGTTTGTTTTGGCACCAAAATCAACGGGACTTTCCAAAATGTCGTA
ACAACTCCGCCCCATTGACGCAAATGGGCGGTAGGCGTGTACGGTGGGAGGTCTATATAAGCAGAGCTCT
CTGGCTAACTAGAGAACCCACTGCTTACTGGCTTATCGAAATTAATACGACTCACTATAGGGAGACCCAA
GCTGGCTAGCTTGTTAGACGAAGCTTGGGCTGCAGGTCCGATCCACCGGTCGCCACCATGGTGAGCAAGG
GCGAGGAGCTGTTCACCGGGGTGGTGCCCATCCTGGTCGAGCTGGACGGCGACGTAAACGGCCACAAGTT
CAGCGTGTCCGGCGAGGGCGAGGGCGATGCCACCTACGGCAAGCTGACCCTGAAGTTCATCTGCACCACC
GGCAAGCTGCCCGTGCCCTGGCCCACCCTCGTGACCACCCTGACCTACGGCGTGCAGTGCTTCAGCCGCT
ACCCCGACCACATGAAGCAGCACGACTTCTTCAAGTCCGCCATGCCCGAAGGCTACGTCCAGGAGCGCAC
CATCTTCTTCAAGGACGACGGCAACTACAAGACCCGCGCCGAGGTGAAGTTCGAGGGCGACACCCTGGTG
AACCGCATCGAGCTGAAGGGCATCGACTTCAAGGAGGACGGCAACATCCTGGGGCACAAGCTGGAGTACA
ACTACAACAGCCACAACGTCTATATCATGGCCGACAAGCAGAAGAACGGCATCAAGGTGAACTTCAAGAT
CCGCCACAACATCGAGGACGGCAGCGTGCAGCTCGCCGACCACTACCAGCAGAACACCCCCATCGGCGAC
GGCCCCGTGCTGCTGCCCGACAACCACTACCTGAGCACCCAGTCCGCCCTGAGCAAAGACCCCAACGAGA
AGCGCGATCACATGGTCCTGCTGGAGTTCGTGACCGCCGCCGGGATCACTCTCGGCATGGACGAGCTGTA
CAAGGGAAGCGGCAGCGGCGCCACCAACTTCAGCCTGCTGAAGCAGGCCGGCGACGTGGAGGAGAACCCC
GGCCCCGTTAACATGGTGAGCAAGGGCGAGGAGGTCATCAAAGAGTTCATGCGCTTCAAGGTGCGCATGG
AGGGCTCCATGAACGGCCACGAGTTCGAGATCGAGGGCGAGGGCGAGGGCCGCCCCTACGAGGGCACCCA
GACCGCCAAGCTGAAGGTGACCAAGGGCGGCCCCCTGCCCTTCGCCTGGGACATCCTGTCCCCCCAGTTC
ATGTACGGCTCCAAGGCGTACGTGAAGCACCCCGCCGACATCCCCGATTACAAGAAGCTGTCCTTCCCCG
AGGGCTTCAAGTGGGAGCGCGTGATGAACTTCGAGGACGGCGGTCTGGTGACCGTGACCCAGGACTCCTC
CCTGCAGGACGGCACGCTGATCTACAAGGTGAAGATGCGCGGCACCAACTTCCCCCCCGACGGCCCCGTA
ATGCAGAAGAAGACCATGGGCTGGGAGGCCTCCACCGAGCGCCTGTACCCCCGCGACGGCGTGCTGAAGG
GCGAGATCCACCAGGCCCTGAAGCTGAAGGACGGCGGCCACTACCTGGTGGAGTTCAAGACCATCTACAT
GGCCAAGAAGCCCGTGCAACTGCCCGGCTACTACTACGTGGACACCAAGCTGGACATCACCTCCCACAAC
GAGGACTACACCATCGTGGAACAGTACGAGCGCTCCGAGGGCCGCCACCACCTGTTCCTGTACGGCATGG
ACGAGCTGTACAAGTAAATGCGGCCGCCTCCTTTAAGAAGGAGATATAGATCTCTGTAGGTCCCAAACAA
GCTAGTCTTAATGGAGTCACATTAATTGGAGAAGCCGTAAAAACACAGTTCAATTATTATAAGAAAGTTG
ATGGTGTTGTCCAACAATTACCTGAAACTTACTTTACTCAGAGTAGAAATTTACAAGAATTTAAACCCAG
GAGTCAAATGGAAATTGATTTCTTAGAATTAGCTATGGATGAATTCATTGAACGGTATAAATTAGAAGGC
TATGCCTTCGAACATATCGTTTATGGAGATTTTAGTCATAGTCAGTTAGGTGGTTTACATCTACTGATTG
GACTAGCTAAACGTTTTAAGGAATCACCTTTTGAATTAGAAGATTTTATTCCTATGGACAGTACAGTTAA
AAACTATTTCATAACAGATGCGCAAACAGGTTCATCTAAGTGTGTGTGTTCTGTTATTGATTTATTACTT
GATGATTTTGTTGAAATAATAAAATCCCAAGATTTATCTGTAGTTTCTAAGGTTGTCAAAGTGACTATTG
ACTATACAGAAATTTCATTTATGCTTTGGTGTAAAGATGGCCATGTAGAAACATTTTACCCAAAATTACA
ATCTAGTCAAGCGTGGCAACCGGGTGTTGCTATGCCTAATCTTTACAAAATGCAAAGAATGCTATTAGAA
AAGTGTGACCTTCAAAATTATGGTGATAGTGCAACATTACCTAAAGGCATAATGATGAATGTCGCAAAAT
ATACTCAACTGTGTCAATATTTAAACACATTAACATTAGCTGTACCCTATAATATGAGAGTTATACATTT
TGGTGCTGGTTCTGATAAAGGAGTTGCACCAGGTACAGCTGTTTTAAGACAGTGGTTGCCTACGGGTACG
CTGCTTGTCGATTCAGATCTTAATGACTTTGTCTCTGATGCAGATTCAACTTTGATTGGTGATTGTGCAA
CTGTACATACAGCTAATAAATGGGATCTCATTATTAGTGATATGTACGACCCTAAGACTAAAAATGTTAC
AAAAGAAAATGACTCTAAAGAGGGTTTTTTCACTTACATTTGTGGGTTTATACAACAAAAGCTAGCTCTT
GGAGGTTCCGTGGCTATAAAGATAGATCCCAACTCCATAAGTGTGTCGACATATAAGGATCCACTCGACG
ACTCGACAATCAACCTCTGGATTACAAAATTTGTGAAAGATTGACTGGTATTCTTAACTATGTTGCTCCT
TTTACGCTATGTGGATACGCTGCTTTAATGCCTTTGTATCATGCTATTGCTTCCCGTATGGCTTTCATTT
TCTCCTCCTTGTATAAATCCTGGTTGCTGTCTCTTTATGAGGAGTTGTGGCCCGTTGTCAGGCAACGTGG
CGTGGTGTGCACTGTGTTTGCTGACGCAACCCCCACTGGTTGGGGCATTGCCACCACCTGTCAGCTCCTT
TCCGGGACTTTCGCTTTCCCCCTCCCTATTGCCACGGCGGAACTCATCGCCGCCTGCCTTGCCCGCTGCT
GGACAGGGGCTCGGCTGTTGGGCACTGACAATTCCGTGGTGTTGTCGGGGAAGCTGACGTCCTTTCCATG
GCTGCTCGCCTGTGTTGCCACCTGGATTCTGCGCGGGACGTCCTTCTGCTACGTCCCTTCGGCCCTCAAT
CCAGCGGACCTTCCTTCCCGCGGCCTGCTGCCGGCTCTGCGGCCTCTTCCGCATCTTCGCCTTCGCCCTC
AGACGAGTCGGATCTCCCTTTGGGCCGCCTCCCCGCCTGGAATTAATTCGAGCTCGGTACCTTGATTCTC
GAGTCTAGAGGGCCCGTTTAAACCCGCTGATCAGCCTCGACTGTGCCTTCTAGTTGCCAGCCATCTGTTG
TTTGCCCCTCCCCCGTGCCTTCCTTGACCCTGGAAGGTGCCACTCCCACTGTCCTTTCCTAATAAAATGA
GGAAATTGCATCGCATTGTCTGAGTAGGTGTCATTCTATTCTGGGGGGTGGGGTGGGGCAGGACAGCAAG
GGGGAGGATTGGGAAGACAATAGCAGGCATGCTGGGGATGCGGTGGGCTCTATGGCTTCTGAGGCGGAAA
GAACCAGCTGGGGCTCTAGGGGGTATCCCC
[124 nt withheld, positions 4511-4634]
C
[91 nt withheld, positions 4636-4726]
A
[49 nt withheld, positions 4728-4776]
CCTTTGACGTTGGAGTCCACGTTCTTT
[37 nt withheld, positions 4804-4840]
ACCCTATCTCGGTCTATTCTTTTGATTTATAAGGGATTTTGCCGATTTCGGCCTATTGGTTAAAAAATGA
GCTGATTTAACAAAAATTTAACGCGAATTAATTCTGTGGAATGTGTGTCAGTTAGGGTGTGGAAAGTCCC
CAGGCTCCCCAGCAGGCAGAAGTATGCAAAGCATGCATCTCAATTAGTCAGCAACCAGGTGTGGAAAGTC
CCCAGGCTCCCCAGCAGGCAGAAGTATGCAAAGCATGCATCTCAATTAGTCAGCAACCATAGTCCCGCCC
CTAACTCCGCCCATCCCGCCCCTAACTCCGCCCAGTTCCGCCCATTCTCCGCCCCATGGCTGACTAATTT
TTTTTATTTATGCAGAGGCCGAGGCCGCCTCTGCCTCTGAGCTATTCCAGAAGTAGTGAGGAGGCTTTTT
TGGAGGCCTAGGCTTTTGCAAAAAGCTCCCGGGAGCTTGTATATCCATTTTCGGATCTGATCAAGAGACA
GGATGAGGATCGTTTCGCATGATTGAACAAGATGGATTGCACGCAGGTTCTCCGGCCGCTTGGGTGGAGA
GGCTATTCGGCTATGACTGGGCACAACAGACAATCGGCTGCTCTGATGCCGCCGTGTTCCGGCTGTCAGC
GCAGGGGCGCCCGGTTCTTTTTGTCAAGACCGACCTGTCCGGTGCCCTGAATGAACTGCAGGACGAGGCA
GCGCGGCTATCGTGGCTGGCCACGACGGGCGTTCCTTGCGCAGCTGTGCTCGACGTTGTCACTGAAGCGG
GAAGGGACTGGCTGCTATTGGGCGAAGTGCCGGGGCAGGATCTCCTGTCATCTCACCTTGCTCCTGCCGA
GAAAGTATCCATCATGGCTGATGCAATGCGGCGGCTGCATACGCTTGATCCGGCTACCTGCCCATTCGAC
CACCAAGCGAAACATCGCATCGAGCGAGCACGTACTCGGATGGAAGCCGGTCTTGTCGATCAGGATGATC
TGGACGAAGAGCATCAGGGGCTCGCGCCAGCCGAACTGTTCGCCAGGCTCAAGGCGCGCATGCCCGACGG
CGAGGATCTCGTCGTGACCCATGGCGATGCCTGCTTGCCGAATATCATGGTGGAAAATGGCCGCTTTTCT
GGATTCATCGACTGTGGCCGGCTGGGTGTGGCGGACCGCTATCAGGACATAGCGTTGGCTACCCGTGATA
TTGCTGAAGAGCTTGGCGGCGAATGGGCTGACCGCTTCCTCGTGCTTTACGGTATCGCCGCTCCCGATTC
GCAGCGCATCGCCTTCTATCGCCTTCTTGACGAGTTCTTCTGAGCGGGACTCTGGGGTTCGAAATGACCG
ACCAAGCGACGCCCAACCTGCCATCACGAGATTTCGATTCCACCGCCGCCTTCTATGAAAGGTTGGGCTT
CGGAATCGTTTTCCGGGACGCCGGCTGGATGATCCTCCAGCGCGGGGATCTCATGCTGGAGTTCTTCGCC
CACCCCAACTTGTTTATTGCAGCTTATAATGGTTACAAATAAAGCAATAGCATCACAAATTTCACAAATA
AAGCATTTTTTTCACTGCATTCTAGTTGTGGTTTGTCCAAACTCATCAATGTATCTTATCATGTCTGTAT
ACCCTCCACCTCTAGCTAGAGCTTGGCGTAATCATGGTCATAGCTGTTTCCTGTGTGAAATTGTTATCCG
CTCACAATTCCACACAACATACGAGCCGGAAGCATAAAGTGTAAAGCCTGGGGTGCCTAATGAGTGAGCT
AACTCACATTAATTGCGTTGCGCTCACTGCCCGCTTTCCAGTCGGGAAACCTGTCGTGCCAGCTGCATTA
ATGAATCGGCCAACGCGCGGGGAGAGGCGGTTTGCGTATTGGGCGCTCTTCCGCTTCCTCGCTCACTGAC
TCGCTGCGCTCGGTCGTTCGGCTGCGGCGAGCGGTATCAGCTCACTCAAAGGCGGTAATACGGTTATCCA
CAGAATCAGGGGATAACGCAGGAAAGAACATGTGAGCAAAAGGCCAGCAAAAGGCCAGGAACCGTAAAAA
GGCCGCGTTGCTGGCGTTTTTCCATAGGCTCCGCCCCCCTGACGAGCATCACAAAAATCGACGCTCAAGT
CAGAGGTGGCGAAACCCGACAGGACTATAAAGATACCAGGCGTTTCCCCCTGGAAGCTCCCTCGTGCGCT
CTCCTGTTCCGACCCTGCCGCTTACCGGATACCTGTCCGCCTTTCTCCCTTCGGGAAGCGTGGCGCTTTC
TCATAGCTCACGCTGTAGGTATCTCAGTTCGGTGTAGGTCGTTCGCTCCAAGCTGGGCTGTGTGCACGAA
CCCCCCGTTCAGCCCGACCGCTGCGCCTTATCCGGTAACTATCGTCTTGAGTCCAACCCGGTAAGACACG
ACTTATCGCCACTGGCAGCAGCCACTGGTAACAGGATTAGCAGAGCGAGGTATGTAGGCGGTGCTACAGA
GTTCTTGAAGTGGTGGCCTAACTACGGCTACACTAGAAGAACAGTATTTGGTATCTGCGCTCTGCTGAAG
CCAGTTACCTTCGGAAAAAGAGTTGGTAGCTCTTGATCCGGCAAACAAACCACCGCTGGTAGCGGTGGTT
TTTTTGTTTGCAAGCAGCAGATTACGCGCAGAAAAAAAGGATCTCAAGAAGATCCTTTGATCTTTTCTAC
GGGGTCTGACGCTCAGTGGAACGAAAACTCACGTTAAGGGATTTTGGTCATGAGATTATCAAAAAGGATC
TTCACCTAGATCCTTTTAAATTAAAAATGAAGTTTTAAATCAATCTAAAGTATATATGAGTAAACTTGGT
CTGACAGTTACCAATGCTTAATCAGTGAGGCACCTATCTCAGCGATCTGTCTATTTCGTTCATCCATAGT
TGCCTGACTCCCCGTCGTGTAGATAACTACGATACGGGAGGGCTTACCATCTGGCCCCAGTGCTGCAATG
ATACCGCGAGACCCACGCTCACCGGCTCCAGATTTATCAGCAATAAACCAGCCAGCCGGAAGGGCCGAGC
GCAGAAGTGGTCCTGCAACTTTATCCGCCTCCATCCAGTCTATTAATTGTTGCCGGGAAGCTAGAGTAAG
TAGTTCGCCAGTTAATAGTTTGCGCAACGTTGTTGCCATTGCTACAGGCATCGTGGTGTCACGCTCGTCG
TTTGGTATGGCTTCATTCAGCTCCGGTTCCCAACGATCAAGGCGAGTTACATGATCCCCCATGTTGTGCA
AAAAAGCGGTTAGCTCCTTCGGTCCTCCGATCGTTGTCAGAAGTAAGTTGGCCGCAGTGTTATCACTCAT
GGTTATGGCAGCACTGCATAATTCTCTTACTGTCATGCCATCCGTAAGATGCTTTTCTGTGACTGGTGAG
TACTCAACCAAGTCATTCTGAGAATAGTGTATGCGGCGACCGAGTTGCTCTTGCCCGGCGTCAATACGGG
ATAATACCGCGCCACATAGCAGAACTTTAAAAGTGCTCATCATTGGAAAACGTTCTTCGGGGCGAAAACT
CTCAAGGATCTTACCGCTGTTGAGATCCAGTTCGATGTAACCCACTCGTGCACCCAACTGATCTTCAGCA
TCTTTTACTTTCACCAGCGTTTCTGGGTGAGCAAAAACAGGAAGGCAAAATGCCGCAAAAAAGGGAATAA
GGGCGACACGGAAATGTTGAATACTCATACTCTTCCTTTTTCAATATTATTGAAGCATTTATCAGGGTTA
TTGTCTCATGAGCGGATACATATTTGAATGTATTTAGAAAAATAAACAAATAGGGGTTCCGCGCACATTT
CCCCGAAAAGTGCCACCTGACCTCCACGGATCGGGAGATCTCCCGATCCCCTATGGTGCACTCTCAGTAC
AATC
Features (pLannotate 1.2.2; 24 found; start..end, strand, type, name):
    185..564     +  enhancer       CMV enhancer: human cytomegalovirus immediate early enhancer
    565..768     +  promoter       CMV promoter: human cytomegalovirus (CMV) immediate early promoter
    764..797     +  LTR            5' LTR (truncated) (fragment): truncated 5' long terminal repeat (LTR) from HIV-1
    813..831     +  promoter       T7 promoter: promoter for bacteriophage T7 RNA polymerase
    898..1614    +  CDS            EGFP: EGFP is a basic (constitutively fluorescent) green fluorescent protein published in 1996, derived from Aequorea victoria. It is reported to be a rapidly-maturing weak dimer with moderate acid sensitivity.
   1693..2394    +  CDS            dTomato: dTomato is a basic (constitutively fluorescent) orange fluorescent protein published in 2004, derived from Discosoma sp.. It is reported to be a somewhat slowly-maturing dimer with low acid sensitivity.
   2466..3524    +  CDS            rep (fragment): R1AB_CVPFS - Protein inferred from homology: Swiss-Prot protein existence level 3. NendoU is a Mn(2+)-dependent, uridylate-specific enzyme, which leaves 2'-3'-cyclic phosphates 5' to the cleaved bond. From Porcine transmissible gastroenteritis coronavirus (strain FS772/70) (TGEV).
   3578..4166    +  misc_feature   WPRE: woodchuck hepatitis virus posttranscriptional regulatory element
   4175..4191    +  misc_feature   MCS (fragment): pUC18/19 multiple cloning site
   4241..4465    +  polyA_signal   bGH poly(A) signal: bovine growth hormone polyadenylation signal
   4469..4490    +  promoter       SV40 promoter (fragment): SV40 enhancer and early promoter
   4511..4939    +  rep_origin     f1 ori (sequence partly withheld): f1 bacteriophage origin of replication; arrow indicates direction of (+) strand synthesis
   4953..5282    +  promoter       SV40 promoter: SV40 enhancer and early promoter
   5349..6140    +  CDS            neo: KKA2_KLEPN - Also known as kan, nptII. Experimental evidence at protein level: Swiss-Prot protein existence level 1. Resistance to kanamycin, neomycin, paromomycin, ribostamycin, butirosin and gentamicin B. From Klebsiella pneumoniae.
   6164..6322    +  CDS            ble (fragment): BLE_KLEPN - Experimental evidence at protein level: Swiss-Prot protein existence level 1. Binding protein with a strong affinity to the bleomycin family of antibiotics. Binds to CL990; an antimitotic-antibiotic compound. From Klebsiella pneumoniae.
   6317..6438    +  polyA_signal   SV40 poly(A) signal: SV40 polyadenylation signal
   6511..6527    -  protein_bind   lac operator: The lac repressor binds to the lac operator to inhibit transcription in E. coli. This inhibition can be relieved by adding lactose or isopropyl-β-D-thiogalactopyranoside (IPTG). lac repressor encoded by lacI
   6535..6565    -  promoter       lac promoter: promoter for the E. coli lac operon
   6580..6601    -  protein_bind   CAP binding site: CAP binding activates transcription in the presence of cAMP. E. coli catabolite activator protein
   6614..6706    -  CDS            lacI (fragment): lac repressor; lacI; The lac repressor binds to the lac operator to inhibit transcription in E. coli. This inhibition can be relieved by adding lactose or isopropyl-β-D-thiogalactopyranoside (IPTG).
   6889..7477    -  rep_origin     ori: high-copy-number ColE1/pMB1/pBR322/pUC origin of replication
   7648..8508    -  CDS            AmpR: β-lactamase; bla; confers resistance to ampicillin, carbenicillin, and related antibiotics
   8509..8613    -  promoter       AmpR promoter: bla
   8672..30      -  misc_feature   bom (fragment) (across the origin): basis of mobility region from pBR322
