[The description below was written by a language model from this plasmid's Addgene catalogue record and pLannotate feature annotations shown in this document.]
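Description:
Const.2 EGFP-P2A-dTomato-PS9 is a mammalian expression plasmid of about 8.7 kb built on a pcDNA3.1 backbone. It is designed to produce a reporter mRNA that can be packaged into SARS-CoV-2 virus-like particles (VLPs). It is maintained in E. coli at high copy through a ColE1/pUC-type origin and selected with ampicillin via the β-lactamase gene. The backbone also carries an f1 origin and an SV40 promoter-driven neomycin phosphotransferase cassette with an SV40 polyadenylation signal, which in pcDNA3.1-type vectors permits G418 selection of transfected mammalian cells.

The payload is a single transcription unit driven by the CMV enhancer and immediate early promoter, with a T7 promoter just downstream. It encodes EGFP followed by dTomato. According to the insert name, the two are linked by a P2A self-cleaving peptide, which was not annotated separately but fits the short gap between the two reading frames, so one transcript yields separate green and orange-red fluorescent proteins.

After the dTomato stop there is a roughly 1 kb segment that the automated annotation matched by homology to a coronavirus replicase (ORF1ab, NendoU region). Given the construct name and its derivation from a GFP-PS9 plasmid, this most likely corresponds to the PS9 SARS-CoV-2 packaging signal, a non-translated cis element that directs incorporation of the transcript into VLPs. A WPRE, which enhances transcript stability and expression, and the bGH polyadenylation signal complete the 3′ end.

The plasmid's use follows from the stated purpose: it supplies the cargo mRNA in VLP-producing cells, which would also need to express the SARS-CoV-2 structural proteins from other constructs. The dual fluorescence provides a readout of mRNA delivery in recipient cells.
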