Addgene plasmid #231906: Const.2 EGFP-P2A-dTomato-PS9
Purpose: For packaging EGFP and dTomato mRNA into SARS-CoV-2 virus-like particles (VLPs)
Depositing lab: Sriram Neelamegham. Depositing organization: University at Buffalo (SUNY Buffalo). Publication: Tuning the tropism and infectivity of SARS-CoV-2 virus-like particles for mRNA delivery. Yang Q, Davidson BA, Pajic P, Chen X, Gokcumen O, Gao M, Neelamegham S. Nucleic Acids Res. 2025 Feb 27;53(5):gkaf133. doi: 10.1093/nar/gkaf133. PubMed 40037714.
Backbone
  Vector backbone: pcDNA3.1
  Vector type: Mammalian Expression
Growth in bacteria
  Bacterial resistance: Ampicillin, 100 μg/mL
  Growth temperature: 37°C
  Growth strain: NEB Stable
  Copy number: High Copy
Gene/Insert
  Gene/Insert name: EGFP-P2A-dTomato
  Species: Synthetic
  Promoter: CMV
  Cloning method: Other
Resource information
  A portion of this plasmid was derived from a plasmid made by: Jennifer Doudna, Plasmid GFP-PS9 (Addgene # 177944); Sriram Neelamegham, Plasmid SiC-V1 (Addgene # 133041)
Terms and licenses: Academic/Nonprofit Terms; Industry Terms: Not Available to Industry
How to cite: Const.2 EGFP-P2A-dTomato-PS9 was a gift from Sriram Neelamegham (Addgene plasmid # 231906 ; http://n2t.net/addgene:231906 ; RRID:Addgene_231906)
